Addgene plasmid #80217: non-targeting control gRNA (BRDN0001162281)
Purpose: 3rd generation lentiviral gRNA plasmid, non-targeting control gRNA
Depositing lab: John Doench & David Root. Depositing organization: Broad Institute. Publication: Optimized sgRNA design to maximize activity and minimize off-target effects of CRISPR-Cas9. Doench JG, Fusi N, Sullender M, Hegde M, Vaimberg EW, Donovan KF, Smith I, Tothova Z, Wilen C, Orchard R, Virgin HW, Listgarten J, Root DE. Nat Biotechnol. 2016 Jan 18. doi: 10.1038/nbt.3437. PubMed 26780180.
Backbone
  Vector backbone: lentiGuide-Puro
  Backbone manufacturer: Zhang Lab (Addgene plasmid # 52963)
  Vector type: Mammalian Expression, Lentiviral, CRISPR
  Selectable markers: Puromycin
Growth in bacteria
  Bacterial resistance: Ampicillin, 100 μg/mL
  Growth temperature: 37°C
  Growth strain: DH5alpha
  Copy number: High Copy
Gene/Insert
  Gene/Insert name: Non-targeting control gRNA
  gRNA/shRNA sequence: GAAATGCTATGCTTCGGTTC
  Species: H. sapiens (human)
  Promoter: hU6
  Cloning method: Unknown
  Sequencing primers: 5′ U6-F; 3′ pS2-R
Terms and licenses: Academic/Nonprofit Terms; Industry Terms: Not Available to Industry
How to cite: non-targeting control gRNA (BRDN0001162281) was a gift from John Doench & David Root (Addgene plasmid # 80217 ; http://n2t.net/addgene:80217 ; RRID:Addgene_80217)
