[The description below was written by a language model from this plasmid's Addgene catalogue record and pLannotate feature annotations shown in this document.]
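Description:
Non-targeting control gRNA (BRDN0001162281) is a third-generation lentiviral guide RNA plasmid built on the lentiGuide-Puro backbone, about 8.3 kb in size. It is propagated in E. coli as a high-copy plasmid through a ColE1/pUC-type origin with ampicillin selection (AmpR). The backbone also carries an f1 origin, an SV40 origin and poly(A) signal, and remnants of lac and T7/T3 promoter elements inherited from earlier cloning vectors.

The lentiviral cassette begins with an RSV promoter fused to a truncated HIV-1 5' LTR, which makes genomic RNA production in packaging cells independent of Tat. This is followed by the Ψ packaging signal with a gag fragment, the Rev response element for Rev-dependent nuclear export, and a cPPT/CTS that aids nuclear import of the viral genome. The cassette ends in a ΔU3 self-inactivating 3' LTR, so the integrated provirus lacks LTR promoter activity.

Within this frame, a human U6 RNA polymerase III promoter drives a guide placed directly upstream of the Streptococcus pyogenes Cas9 gRNA scaffold. The spacer is designated as non-targeting, with human listed as the species. A separate EF-1α core promoter with its intron A expresses puromycin N-acetyltransferase, stabilised by a WPRE, allowing puromycin selection of transduced mammalian cells.

The plasmid encodes no Cas9, so the nuclease must be supplied separately, for example from a Cas9-expressing cell line. It serves as a negative control alongside gene-targeting guides in the same backbone, accounting for the effects of transduction, selection and guide expression in CRISPR knockout experiments.
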