Features (pLannotate 1.2.2; 29 found; start..end, strand, type, name):
     14..80      +  CDS            small t antigen (fragment): SV40 (simian virus 40) small t antigen
    106..317     +  promoter       EF-1α core promoter: core promoter for human elongation factor EF-1α
    318..1256    +  intron         EF-1α intron A: intron upstream of the start codon of human EF-1α
   1278..1877    +  CDS            PuroR (fragment): puromycin N-acetyltransferase; pac from Streptomyces; confers resistance to puromycin
   1893..2481    +  misc_feature   WPRE: woodchuck hepatitis virus posttranscriptional regulatory element
   2532..2551    +  misc_feature   cPPT/CTS (fragment): central polypurine tract and central termination sequence of HIV-1
   2553..2786    +  LTR            3' LTR (ΔU3): self-inactivating 3' long terminal repeat (LTR) from HIV-1
   2864..2985    +  polyA_signal   SV40 poly(A) signal: SV40 polyadenylation signal
   3025..3160    +  rep_origin     SV40 ori: SV40 origin of replication
   3181..3199    -  promoter       T7 promoter: promoter for bacteriophage T7 RNA polymerase
   3207..3362    +  CDS            lacZα (fragment): LacZα fragment of β-galactosidase; lacZ fragment
   3367..3795    +  rep_origin     f1 ori (sequence partly withheld): f1 bacteriophage origin of replication; arrow indicates direction of (+) strand synthesis
   3848..3952    +  promoter       AmpR promoter: bla
   3953..4813    +  CDS            AmpR: β-lactamase; bla; confers resistance to ampicillin, carbenicillin, and related antibiotics
   4984..5572    +  rep_origin     ori: high-copy-number ColE1/pMB1/pBR322/pUC origin of replication
   5755..5847    +  CDS            lacI (fragment): lac repressor; lacI; The lac repressor binds to the lac operator to inhibit transcription in E. coli. This inhibition can be relieved by adding lactose or isopropyl-β-D-thiogalactopyranoside (IPTG).
   5860..5881    +  protein_bind   CAP binding site: CAP binding activates transcription in the presence of cAMP. E. coli catabolite activator protein
   5896..5926    +  promoter       lac promoter: promoter for the E. coli lac operon
   5934..5950    +  protein_bind   lac operator: The lac repressor binds to the lac operator to inhibit transcription in E. coli. This inhibition can be relieved by adding lactose or isopropyl-β-D-thiogalactopyranoside (IPTG). lac repressor encoded by lacI
   5995..6013    +  promoter       T3 promoter: promoter for bacteriophage T3 RNA polymerase
   6041..6267    +  promoter       RSV promoter: Rous sarcoma virus enhancer/promoter
   6268..6448    +  LTR            5' LTR (truncated): truncated 5' long terminal repeat (LTR) from HIV-1
   6495..6620    +  misc_feature   HIV-1 Ψ: packaging signal of human immunodeficiency virus type 1
   6604..6967    +  CDS            HIV-1 gag (fragment): gag protein from human immunodeficiency virus 1; gag
   7113..7346    +  misc_feature   RRE: The Rev response element (RRE) of HIV-1 allows for Rev-dependent mRNA export from the nucleus to the cytoplasm.
   7723..7749    +  CDS            Rev (fragment): human immunodeficiency virus 1 (HIV-1) Rev protein; rev; enhances nuclear export of unspliced and incompletely spliced viral mRNAs
   7753..7993    +  promoter       U6 promoter: RNA polymerase III promoter for human U6 snRNA
   8023..8098    +  misc_RNA       gRNA scaffold: guide RNA scaffold for the Streptococcus pyogenes CRISPR/Cas9 system
   8154..8271    +  misc_feature   cPPT/CTS: central polypurine tract and central termination sequence of HIV-1
>Addgene plasmid #80217 | non-targeting control gRNA (BRDN0001162281) | depositor full sequence | sequence record 150912 | Full Sequence
CCCGGGTGCAAAGATGGATAAAGTTTTAAACAGAGAGGAATCTTTGCAGCTAATGGACCTTCTAGGTCTT
GAAAGGAGTGGGAATTGGCTCCGGTGCCCGTCAGTGGGCAGAGCGCACATCGCCCACAGTCCCCGAGAAG
TTGGGGGGAGGGGTCGGCAATTGATCCGGTGCCTAGAGAAGGTGGCGCGGGGTAAACTGGGAAAGTGATG
TCGTGTACTGGCTCCGCCTTTTTCCCGAGGGTGGGGGAGAACCGTATATAAGTGCAGTAGTCGCCGTGAA
CGTTCTTTTTCGCAACGGGTTTGCCGCCAGAACACAGGTAAGTGCCGTGTGTGGTTCCCGCGGGCCTGGC
CTCTTTACGGGTTATGGCCCTTGCGTGCCTTGAATTACTTCCACCTGGCTGCAGTACGTGATTCTTGATC
CCGAGCTTCGGGTTGGAAGTGGGTGGGAGAGTTCGAGGCCTTGCGCTTAAGGAGCCCCTTCGCCTCGTGC
TTGAGTTGAGGCCTGGCCTGGGCGCTGGGGCCGCCGCGTGCGAATCTGGTGGCACCTTCGCGCCTGTCTC
GCTGCTTTCGATAAGTCTCTAGCCATTTAAAATTTTTGATGACCTGCTGCGACGCTTTTTTTCTGGCAAG
ATAGTCTTGTAAATGCGGGCCAAGATCTGCACACTGGTATTTCGGTTTTTGGGGCCGCGGGCGGCGACGG
GGCCCGTGCGTCCCAGCGCACATGTTCGGCGAGGCGGGGCCTGCGAGCGCGGCCACCGAGAATCGGACGG
GGGTAGTCTCAAGCTGGCCGGCCTGCTCTGGTGCCTGGCCTCGCGCCGCCGTGTATCGCCCCGCCCTGGG
CGGCAAGGCTGGCCCGGTCGGCACCAGTTGCGTGAGCGGAAAGATGGCCGCTTCCCGGCCCTGCTGCAGG
GAGCTCAAAATGGAGGACGCGGCGCTCGGGAGAGCGGGCGGGTGAGTCACCCACACAAAGGAAAAGGGCC
TTTCCGTCCTCAGCCGTCGCTTCATGTGACTCCACGGAGTACCGGGCGCCGTCCAGGCACCTCGATTAGT
TCTCGAGCTTTTGGAGTACGTCGTCTTTAGGTTGGGGGGAGGGGTTTTATGCGATGGAGTTTCCCCACAC
TGAGTGGGTGGAGACTGAAGTTAGGCCAGCTTGGCACTTGATGTAATTCTCCTTGGAATTTGCCCTTTTT
GAGTTTGGATCTTGGTTCATTCTCAAGCCTCAGACAGTGGTTCAAAGTTTTTTTCTTCCATTTCAGGTGT
CGTGACGTACGGCCACCATGACCGAGTACAAGCCCACGGTGCGCCTCGCCACCCGCGACGACGTCCCCAG
GGCCGTACGCACCCTCGCCGCCGCGTTCGCCGACTACCCCGCCACGCGCCACACCGTCGATCCGGACCGC
CACATCGAGCGGGTCACCGAGCTGCAAGAACTCTTCCTCACGCGCGTCGGGCTCGACATCGGCAAGGTGT
GGGTCGCGGACGACGGCGCCGCCGTGGCGGTCTGGACCACGCCGGAGAGCGTCGAAGCGGGGGCGGTGTT
CGCCGAGATCGGCCCGCGCATGGCCGAGTTGAGCGGTTCCCGGCTGGCCGCGCAGCAACAGATGGAAGGC
CTCCTGGCGCCGCACCGGCCCAAGGAGCCCGCGTGGTTCCTGGCCACCGTCGGAGTCTCGCCCGACCACC
AGGGCAAGGGTCTGGGCAGCGCCGTCGTGCTCCCCGGAGTGGAGGCGGCCGAGCGCGCCGGGGTGCCCGC
CTTCCTGGAGACCTCCGCGCCCCGCAACCTCCCCTTCTACGAGCGGCTCGGCTTCACCGTCACCGCCGAC
GTCGAGGTGCCCGAAGGACCGCGCACCTGGTGCATGACCCGCAAGCCCGGTGCCTGAACGCGTTAAGTCG
ACAATCAACCTCTGGATTACAAAATTTGTGAAAGATTGACTGGTATTCTTAACTATGTTGCTCCTTTTAC
GCTATGTGGATACGCTGCTTTAATGCCTTTGTATCATGCTATTGCTTCCCGTATGGCTTTCATTTTCTCC
TCCTTGTATAAATCCTGGTTGCTGTCTCTTTATGAGGAGTTGTGGCCCGTTGTCAGGCAACGTGGCGTGG
TGTGCACTGTGTTTGCTGACGCAACCCCCACTGGTTGGGGCATTGCCACCACCTGTCAGCTCCTTTCCGG
GACTTTCGCTTTCCCCCTCCCTATTGCCACGGCGGAACTCATCGCCGCCTGCCTTGCCCGCTGCTGGACA
GGGGCTCGGCTGTTGGGCACTGACAATTCCGTGGTGTTGTCGGGGAAATCATCGTCCTTTCCTTGGCTGC
TCGCCTGTGTTGCCACCTGGATTCTGCGCGGGACGTCCTTCTGCTACGTCCCTTCGGCCCTCAATCCAGC
GGACCTTCCTTCCCGCGGCCTGCTGCCGGCTCTGCGGCCTCTTCCGCGTCTTCGCCTTCGCCCTCAGACG
AGTCGGATCTCCCTTTGGGCCGCCTCCCCGCGTCGACTTTAAGACCAATGACTTACAAGGCAGCTGTAGA
TCTTAGCCACTTTTTAAAAGAAAAGGGGGGACTGGAAGGGCTAATTCACTCCCAACGAAGACAAGATCTG
CTTTTTGCTTGTACTGGGTCTCTCTGGTTAGACCAGATCTGAGCCTGGGAGCTCTCTGGCTAACTAGGGA
ACCCACTGCTTAAGCCTCAATAAAGCTTGCCTTGAGTGCTTCAAGTAGTGTGTGCCCGTCTGTTGTGTGA
CTCTGGTAACTAGAGATCCCTCAGACCCTTTTAGTCAGTGTGGAAAATCTCTAGCAGTACGTATAGTAGT
TCATGTCATCTTATTATTCAGTATTTATAACTTGCAAAGAAATGAATATCAGAGAGTGAGAGGAACTTGT
TTATTGCAGCTTATAATGGTTACAAATAAAGCAATAGCATCACAAATTTCACAAATAAAGCATTTTTTTC
ACTGCATTCTAGTTGTGGTTTGTCCAAACTCATCAATGTATCTTATCATGTCTGGCTCTAGCTATCCCGC
CCCTAACTCCGCCCATCCCGCCCCTAACTCCGCCCAGTTCCGCCCATTCTCCGCCCCATGGCTGACTAAT
TTTTTTTATTTATGCAGAGGCCGAGGCCGCCTCGGCCTCTGAGCTATTCCAGAAGTAGTGAGGAGGCTTT
TTTGGAGGCCTAGGGACGTACCCAATTCGCCCTATAGTGAGTCGTATTACGCGCGCTCACTGGCCGTCGT
TTTACAACGTCGTGACTGGGAAAACCCTGGCGTTACCCAACTTAATCGCCTTGCAGCACATCCCCCTTTC
GCCAGCTGGCGTAATAGCGAAGAGGCCCGCACCGATCGCCCTTCCCAACAGTTGCGCAGCCTGAATGGCG
AATGGG
[124 nt withheld, positions 3367-3490]
C
[91 nt withheld, positions 3492-3582]
A
[49 nt withheld, positions 3584-3632]
CCTTTGACGTTGGAGTCCACGTTCTTT
[37 nt withheld, positions 3660-3696]
ACCCTATCTCGGTCTATTCTTTTGATTTATAAGGGATTTTGCCGATTTCGGCCTATTGGTTAAAAAATGA
GCTGATTTAACAAAAATTTAACGCGAATTTTAACAAAATATTAACGCTTACAATTTAGGTGGCACTTTTC
GGGGAAATGTGCGCGGAACCCCTATTTGTTTATTTTTCTAAATACATTCAAATATGTATCCGCTCATGAG
ACAATAACCCTGATAAATGCTTCAATAATATTGAAAAAGGAAGAGTATGAGTATTCAACATTTCCGTGTC
GCCCTTATTCCCTTTTTTGCGGCATTTTGCCTTCCTGTTTTTGCTCACCCAGAAACGCTGGTGAAAGTAA
AAGATGCTGAAGATCAGTTGGGTGCACGAGTGGGTTACATCGAACTGGATCTCAACAGCGGTAAGATCCT
TGAGAGTTTTCGCCCCGAAGAACGTTTTCCAATGATGAGCACTTTTAAAGTTCTGCTATGTGGCGCGGTA
TTATCCCGTATTGACGCCGGGCAAGAGCAACTCGGTCGCCGCATACACTATTCTCAGAATGACTTGGTTG
AGTACTCACCAGTCACAGAAAAGCATCTTACGGATGGCATGACAGTAAGAGAATTATGCAGTGCTGCCAT
AACCATGAGTGATAACACTGCGGCCAACTTACTTCTGACAACGATCGGAGGACCGAAGGAGCTAACCGCT
TTTTTGCACAACATGGGGGATCATGTAACTCGCCTTGATCGTTGGGAACCGGAGCTGAATGAAGCCATAC
CAAACGACGAGCGTGACACCACGATGCCTGTAGCAATGGCAACAACGTTGCGCAAACTATTAACTGGCGA
ACTACTTACTCTAGCTTCCCGGCAACAATTAATAGACTGGATGGAGGCGGATAAAGTTGCAGGACCACTT
CTGCGCTCGGCCCTTCCGGCTGGCTGGTTTATTGCTGATAAATCTGGAGCCGGTGAGCGTGGGTCTCGCG
GTATCATTGCAGCACTGGGGCCAGATGGTAAGCCCTCCCGTATCGTAGTTATCTACACGACGGGGAGTCA
GGCAACTATGGATGAACGAAATAGACAGATCGCTGAGATAGGTGCCTCACTGATTAAGCATTGGTAACTG
TCAGACCAAGTTTACTCATATATACTTTAGATTGATTTAAAACTTCATTTTTAATTTAAAAGGATCTAGG
TGAAGATCCTTTTTGATAATCTCATGACCAAAATCCCTTAACGTGAGTTTTCGTTCCACTGAGCGTCAGA
CCCCGTAGAAAAGATCAAAGGATCTTCTTGAGATCCTTTTTTTCTGCGCGTAATCTGCTGCTTGCAAACA
AAAAAACCACCGCTACCAGCGGTGGTTTGTTTGCCGGATCAAGAGCTACCAACTCTTTTTCCGAAGGTAA
CTGGCTTCAGCAGAGCGCAGATACCAAATACTGTTCTTCTAGTGTAGCCGTAGTTAGGCCACCACTTCAA
GAACTCTGTAGCACCGCCTACATACCTCGCTCTGCTAATCCTGTTACCAGTGGCTGCTGCCAGTGGCGAT
AAGTCGTGTCTTACCGGGTTGGACTCAAGACGATAGTTACCGGATAAGGCGCAGCGGTCGGGCTGAACGG
GGGGTTCGTGCACACAGCCCAGCTTGGAGCGAACGACCTACACCGAACTGAGATACCTACAGCGTGAGCT
ATGAGAAAGCGCCACGCTTCCCGAAGGGAGAAAGGCGGACAGGTATCCGGTAAGCGGCAGGGTCGGAACA
GGAGAGCGCACGAGGGAGCTTCCAGGGGGAAACGCCTGGTATCTTTATAGTCCTGTCGGGTTTCGCCACC
TCTGACTTGAGCGTCGATTTTTGTGATGCTCGTCAGGGGGGCGGAGCCTATGGAAAAACGCCAGCAACGC
GGCCTTTTTACGGTTCCTGGCCTTTTGCTGGCCTTTTGCTCACATGTTCTTTCCTGCGTTATCCCCTGAT
TCTGTGGATAACCGTATTACCGCCTTTGAGTGAGCTGATACCGCTCGCCGCAGCCGAACGACCGAGCGCA
GCGAGTCAGTGAGCGAGGAAGCGGAAGAGCGCCCAATACGCAAACCGCCTCTCCCCGCGCGTTGGCCGAT
TCATTAATGCAGCTGGCACGACAGGTTTCCCGACTGGAAAGCGGGCAGTGAGCGCAACGCAATTAATGTG
AGTTAGCTCACTCATTAGGCACCCCAGGCTTTACACTTTATGCTTCCGGCTCGTATGTTGTGTGGAATTG
TGAGCGGATAACAATTTCACACAGGAAACAGCTATGACCATGATTACGCCAAGCGCGCAATTAACCCTCA
CTAAAGGGAACAAAAGCTGGAGCTGCAAGCTTAATGTAGTCTTATGCAATACTCTTGTAGTCTTGCAACA
TGGTAACGATGAGTTAGCAACATGCCTTACAAGGAGAGAAAAAGCACCGTGCATGCCGATTGGTGGAAGT
AAGGTGGTACGATCGTGCCTTATTAGGAAGGCAACAGACGGGTCTGACATGGATTGGACGAACCACTGAA
TTGCCGCATTGCAGAGATATTGTATTTAAGTGCCTAGCTCGATACATAAACGGGTCTCTCTGGTTAGACC
AGATCTGAGCCTGGGAGCTCTCTGGCTAACTAGGGAACCCACTGCTTAAGCCTCAATAAAGCTTGCCTTG
AGTGCTTCAAGTAGTGTGTGCCCGTCTGTTGTGTGACTCTGGTAACTAGAGATCCCTCAGACCCTTTTAG
TCAGTGTGGAAAATCTCTAGCAGTGGCGCCCGAACAGGGACTTGAAAGCGAAAGGGAAACCAGAGGAGCT
CTCTCGACGCAGGACTCGGCTTGCTGAAGCGCGCACGGCAAGAGGCGAGGGGCGGCGACTGGTGAGTACG
CCAAAAATTTTGACTAGCGGAGGCTAGAAGGAGAGAGATGGGTGCGAGAGCGTCAGTATTAAGCGGGGGA
GAATTAGATCGCGATGGGAAAAAATTCGGTTAAGGCCAGGGGGAAAGAAAAAATATAAATTAAAACATAT
AGTATGGGCAAGCAGGGAGCTAGAACGATTCGCAGTTAATCCTGGCCTGTTAGAAACATCAGAAGGCTGT
AGACAAATACTGGGACAGCTACAACCATCCCTTCAGACAGGATCAGAAGAACTTAGATCATTATATAATA
CAGTAGCAACCCTCTATTGTGTGCATCAAAGGATAGAGATAAAAGACACCAAGGAAGCTTTAGACAAGAT
AGAGGAAGAGCAAAACAAAAGTAAGACCACCGCACAGCAAGCGGCCGCTGATCTTCAGACCTGGAGGAGG
AGATATGAGGGACAATTGGAGAAGTGAATTATATAAATATAAAGTAGTAAAAATTGAACCATTAGGAGTA
GCACCCACCAAGGCAAAGAGAAGAGTGGTGCAGAGAGAAAAAAGAGCAGTGGGAATAGGAGCTTTGTTCC
TTGGGTTCTTGGGAGCAGCAGGAAGCACTATGGGCGCAGCGTCAATGACGCTGACGGTACAGGCCAGACA
ATTATTGTCTGGTATAGTGCAGCAGCAGAACAATTTGCTGAGGGCTATTGAGGCGCAACAGCATCTGTTG
CAACTCACAGTCTGGGGCATCAAGCAGCTCCAGGCAAGAATCCTGGCTGTGGAAAGATACCTAAAGGATC
AACAGCTCCTGGGGATTTGGGGTTGCTCTGGAAAACTCATTTGCACCACTGCTGTGCCTTGGAATGCTAG
TTGGAGTAATAAATCTCTGGAACAGATTTGGAATCACACGACCTGGATGGAGTGGGACAGAGAAATTAAC
AATTACACAAGCTTAATACACTCCTTAATTGAAGAATCGCAAAACCAGCAAGAAAAGAATGAACAAGAAT
TATTGGAATTAGATAAATGGGCAAGTTTGTGGAATTGGTTTAACATAACAAATTGGCTGTGGTATATAAA
ATTATTCATAATGATAGTAGGAGGCTTGGTAGGTTTAAGAATAGTTTTTGCTGTACTTTCTATAGTGAAT
AGAGTTAGGCAGGGATATTCACCATTATCGTTTCAGACCCACCTCCCAACCCCGAGGGGACCCAGAGAGG
GCCTATTTCCCATGATTCCTTCATATTTGCATATACGATACAAGGCTGTTAGAGAGATAATTAGAATTAA
TTTGACTGTAAACACAAAGATATTAGTACAAAATACGTGACGTAGAAAGTAATAATTTCTTGGGTAGTTT
GCAGTTTTAAAATTATGTTTTAAAATGGACTATCATATGCTTACCGTAACTTGAAAGTATTTCGATTTCT
TGGCTTTATATATCTTGTGGAAAGGACGAAACACCGGAAATGCTATGCTTCGGTTCGTTTTAGAGCTAGA
AATAGCAAGTTAAAATAAGGCTAGTCCGTTATCAACTTGAAAAAGTGGCACCGAGTCGGTGCTTTTTTAA
GCTTGGCGTAACTAGATCTTGAGACAAATGGCAGTATTCATCCACAATTTTAAAAGAAAAGGGGGGATTG
GGGGGTACAGTGCAGGGGAAAGAATAGTAGACATAATAGCAACAGACATACAAACTAAAGAATTACAAAA
ACAAATTACAAAAATTCAAAATTTTCGGGTTTATTACAGGGACAGCAGAGATCCACTTTGGCGCCGGCTC
GAGGGGG
