>Addgene plasmid #80217 | non-targeting control gRNA (BRDN0001162281) | depositor partial sequence | sequence record 150913 | Target Sequence
GAAATGCTATGCTTCGGTTC
