>Addgene plasmid #80217 | non-targeting control gRNA (BRDN0001162281) | addgene partial sequence | sequence record 189123 | hU6-F
AGAAAGTAATAATTTCTTGGGTAGTTTGCAGTTTTAAAATTATGTTTTAAAATGGACTATCATATGCTTA
CCGTAACTTGAAAGTATTTCGATTTCTTGGCTTTATATATCTTGTGGAAAGGACGAAACACCGGAAATGC
TATGCTTCGGTTCGTTTTAGAGCTAGAAATAGCAAGTTAAAATAAGGCTAGTCCGTTATCAACTTGAAAA
AGTGGCACCGAGTCGGTGCTTTTTTAAGCTTGGCGTAACTAGATCTTGAGACAAATGGCAGTATTCATCC
ACAATTTTAAAAGAAAAGGGGGGATTGGGGGGTACAGTGCAGGGGAAAGAATAGTAGACATAATAGCAAC
AGACATACAAACTAAAGAATTACAAAAACAAATTACAAAAATTCAAAATTTTCGGGTTTATTACAGGGAC
AGCAGAGATCCACTTTGGCGCCGGCTCGAGGGGGCCCGGGTGCAAAGATGGATAAAGTTTTAAACAGAGA
GGAATCTTTGCAGCTAATGGACCTTCTAGGTCTTGAAAGGAGTGGGAATTGGCTCCGGTGCCCGTCAGTG
GGCAGAGCGC
